Addgene plasmid #113080: pRS414-ATG41
Purpose: Contain 1,000 nucleotides of the ATG41 5'UTR, the ATG41 open reading frame and 500 nucleotides of the 3' UTR.
Depositing lab: Daniel Klionsky. Depositing organization: University of Michigan. Publication: Atg41/Icy2 regulates autophagosome formation. Yao Z, Delorme-Axford E, Backues SK, Klionsky DJ. Autophagy. 2015;11(12):2288-99. doi: 10.1080/15548627.2015.1107692. PubMed 26565778.
Backbone
  Vector backbone: pRS414
  Vector type: Bacterial Expression, Yeast Expression
  Selectable markers: TRP1
Growth in bacteria
  Bacterial resistance: Ampicillin, 100 μg/mL
  Growth temperature: 37°C
  Growth strain: DH5alpha
  Copy number: Low Copy
Gene/Insert
  Gene/Insert name: ATG41 (alt name: ICY2)
  Species: S. cerevisiae (budding yeast)
  Promoter: ATG41 endogenous promoter
  Cloning method: Restriction Enzyme; 5′ cloning site ECOR1 (not destroyed); 3′ cloning site Xho1 (not destroyed)
  Sequencing primers: 5′ CTGCCTCTCGTCGTCATTAA; 3′ AGGTGCGTAAAAGATGTGCT
Terms and licenses: Academic/Nonprofit Terms; Industry Terms: Not Available to Industry
How to cite: pRS414-ATG41 was a gift from Daniel Klionsky (Addgene plasmid # 113080 ; http://n2t.net/addgene:113080 ; RRID:Addgene_113080)
