[The description below was written by a language model from this plasmid's Addgene catalogue record and pLannotate feature annotations shown in this document.]
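Description:
pRS414-ATG41 is a yeast–E. coli shuttle plasmid of 6,675 nt built on the centromeric pRS414 backbone. It carries a genomic fragment of the Saccharomyces cerevisiae autophagy gene ATG41 (also called ICY2). In E. coli it replicates from a ColE1/pUC-type origin and is selected with ampicillin through the AmpR β-lactamase cassette. In yeast, the CEN6/ARS element gives stable, roughly single-copy maintenance and segregation, and the TRP1 marker with its own promoter allows selection in tryptophan auxotrophs. The backbone also keeps its pBluescript-derived features. These are an f1 origin for single-stranded DNA production, the lac promoter/operator and lacZα remnants, and T3 and T7 promoters on either side of the multiple cloning site.

The insert was cloned between EcoRI and XhoI sites, both of which are retained. According to the record it comprises 1,000 nucleotides upstream of ATG41, the ATG41 open reading frame, and 500 nucleotides of downstream sequence. The annotation is consistent with this. The ATG41 coding sequence begins about 1 kb past the upstream MCS fragment. The downstream flank runs far enough to include a small fragment of a YAH1 coding sequence just before the second MCS fragment, which presumably reflects adjacent chromosomal sequence rather than a designed element. No epitope tag or reporter is annotated, so the plasmid expresses untagged Atg41 from its endogenous promoter and with its native terminator region.

This low-copy, native-promoter arrangement suits near-physiological expression of ATG41, for example for complementing deletion strains. The record links the plasmid to work on the role of Atg41 in autophagosome formation.
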