Features (pLannotate 1.2.2; 21 found; start..end, strand, type, name):
     83..104     +  protein_bind   CAP binding site: CAP binding activates transcription in the presence of cAMP. E. coli catabolite activator protein
    119..149     +  promoter       lac promoter: promoter for the E. coli lac operon
    157..173     +  protein_bind   lac operator: The lac repressor binds to the lac operator to inhibit transcription in E. coli. This inhibition can be relieved by adding lactose or isopropyl-β-D-thiogalactopyranoside (IPTG). lac repressor encoded by lacI
    218..236     +  promoter       T3 promoter: promoter for bacteriophage T3 RNA polymerase
    249..308     +  misc_feature   MCS (fragment): pBluescript multiple cloning site
   1308..1715    +  CDS            ATG41: ATG41_YEAST - Also known as ICY2 From Saccharomyces cerevisiae (strain ATCC 204508 / S288c) (Baker's yeast).
   2147..2221    +  CDS            YAH1 (fragment): ADRX_YEAST - Experimental evidence at protein level: Swiss-Prot protein existence level 1. Required for Fe-S cluster incorporation into mitochondrial and cytosolic apoproteins. May be part of a novel electron transport chain. From Saccharomyces cerevisiae (strain ATCC 204508 / S288c) (Baker's yeast).
   2220..2240    +  misc_feature   MCS (fragment): pBluescript multiple cloning site
   2249..2267    -  promoter       T7 promoter: promoter for bacteriophage T7 RNA polymerase
   2275..2430    +  CDS            lacZα (fragment): LacZα fragment of β-galactosidase; lacZ fragment
   2434..2862    +  rep_origin     f1 ori (sequence partly withheld): f1 bacteriophage origin of replication; arrow indicates direction of (+) strand synthesis
   2890..2941    -  misc_feature   bom (fragment): basis of mobility region from pBR322
   2992..3666    -  CDS            TRP1: phosphoribosylanthranilate isomerase, required for tryptophan biosynthesis; S. cerevisiae TRP1; yeast auxotrophic marker
   3667..3814    -  promoter       TRP1 promoter: S. cerevisiae TRP1
   3952..4001    -  misc_feature   bom (fragment): basis of mobility region from pBR322
   4103..4138    -  CDS            rop (fragment): Rop protein, which maintains plasmids at low copy number; rop
   4206..4709    -  misc_feature   CEN/ARS: S. cerevisiae CEN6 centromere fused to an autonomously replicating sequence
   4746..4850    +  promoter       AmpR promoter: bla
   4851..5711    +  CDS            AmpR: β-lactamase; bla; confers resistance to ampicillin, carbenicillin, and related antibiotics
   5882..6470    +  rep_origin     ori: high-copy-number ColE1/pMB1/pBR322/pUC origin of replication
   6653..70      +  CDS            lacI (fragment) (across the origin): lac repressor; lacI; The lac repressor binds to the lac operator to inhibit transcription in E. coli. This inhibition can be relieved by adding lactose or isopropyl-β-D-thiogalactopyranoside (IPTG).
>Addgene plasmid #113080 | pRS414-ATG41 | addgene full sequence | sequence record 220923 | Addgene NGS Result
TCCCCGCGCGTTGGCCGATTCATTAATGCAGCTGGCACGACAGGTTTCCCGACTGGAAAGCGGGCAGTGA
GCGCAACGCAATTAATGTGAGTTAGCTCACTCATTAGGCACCCCAGGCTTTACACTTTATGCTTCCGGCT
CGTATGTTGTGTGGAATTGTGAGCGGATAACAATTTCACACAGGAAACAGCTATGACCATGATTACGCCA
AGCGCGCAATTAACCCTCACTAAAGGGAACAAAAGCTGGAGCTCCACCGCGGTGGCGGCCGCTCTAGAAC
TAGTGGATCCCCCGGGCTGCAGGAATTCCTGCCTCTCGTCGTCATTAAACAGCGTGAGGGGGCCACAGTC
AAGCAAATCCAACTCCGCCACAAGACCGAGTGCTATTTTCCATGGCTCTCCCCCAAAGCTAGTTAATAAA
AAATAAGTAACAAATCATTATAGTAATTCTTAATCGATATCTATTTAAGAAGTGTAACAGCACATGCAAT
GAACCGACTTCGTCATTCATTACCTCTGCTTTTCCCTTTTTCAACAGTCACGTGCGCATCTCCCTTCCGG
GTAAGCACCGCACATGCCAAAGACCCTATCCTGGCTCGCCCACTCACTCATCTCCATTAGAGACTCAACC
ACATTTGTGGGTGTGTTACAGAAGTTACACCATACCCACTGTCCTGGTCCGCAACAGTTGCAAAATCAAT
GATGCCTGCTACCGTCATGCTATCATGACAAACGATGGCACCTTTGCCAAGCAAAAAACTGTAAACAAAA
CCAAACCAAGAAGTCCCTTGGGGTTGTGAGCCATATTCTCCATCTGCGTTGTTTCATAACCAGCCCAAAG
GGTTGCACGTTCTCTTCCGTCGATCTGGAACCAAGCTGTGGCGCTGCGTGGAACCGTCCGGAAATCTACA
GAAGCCGTTAGAAGAAAACAGAATAAACACACGTGACCCCGTCAGTGTGGAAAGCCGCGGGATCACCACC
GTTATTCGTTTTTTTTAGCACGCGCGCGAAGATGACACATTGCACACCACATGTTTATGACCATTGTTAT
TACTCATTTCACTGTTATTTTGCATCCACATCCACACCCGGGTGGTTTTGCAATTCGGTAATTACTCCAC
GGTGCATAAAGAAGCGGCTCTGCGTAAAAAGGTATATATAAGAACAGGACTCATCTTGATTTCGGAAAGG
GTCTGGAGCAACTCTCTTTCTTTCTTACTTGTTTTATTCTTGAGAAAACCAAACTAAATTGGCTACACCA
AACCAACCAAACTTACACACAATAATATACAATTACAATTATTTACAATGTCCTCTGTGGAATCTTCCCC
CATCTCGCGCTATGAAGACGAGGTCTTCCCTCTTTCGTTTTCAAACGTTGCTTTCGAGCCCCCTATGCTC
TCGCATAGCCCGGACAGATCGACTTATGCCGATGACTTTTCTCAATCTTACCAGCAAGAATTGCTAACTT
TTCCGCTATCGTACCCGATTGTCGATGAGTCAGAATGCACGCACACTAAAGATAAGACGGACAGCAACAT
AATAACGAGTACTGAAGACGATTGCATGTTCGATATGGAATTTAACGGCAACGCCGCCAGTGCAGTTGCT
GCTGCTAGTAAGGAATCTAACTCTGCCTCTGGGTTTGCCTTTGCAAGTAACGATGCCTTTGCCAATGTCG
CACAACAGAACTACAGACTGTGGTTGTCATCGGTATGACGCATTTTACCACATCTCTACTTGTTCTCACG
ACCCCTTGCATCGCATATCCTACACATTTTAAATCGGCATTCCTTCCAAGCATATTCTTAATTCCTAATT
TTACATAGNTTTTTTTTTTTTTTTAGAGAAAATAACAACAATATACATAGAACTTACTTACTCAATTCTA
CTATATCTTTTTTTTTTGTTACTATTAGTCATGTTTGCATGACTCCATTACATTTTCGTTTTTTTGCTAG
CCAATTCTGGTCGTCGGAAAAACTTTTCATTGAATCTTTCAAAGCGTGTAGCAGTTGCATTTTTTTAAAA
ATGAATATGTATGCAAAATATATATATGTATATATATGCCTAATATACATAATAATAGAAAAAAAAAACC
TCATACGAAATAGGCGCTTCTCGTATCTATACTCAACCCGCCCCCAATGCTGAAAATTGTTACTCGGGCT
GGACACACAGCTAGAATATCGAACATCGCAGCACATCTTTTACGCACCTCTCGAGGGGGGGCCCGGTACC
CAATTCGCCCTATAGTGAGTCGTATTACGCGCGCTCACTGGCCGTCGTTTTACAACGTCGTGACTGGGAA
AACCCTGGCGTTACCCAACTTAATCGCCTTGCAGCACATCCCCCTTTCGCCAGCTGGCGTAATAGCGAAG
AGGCCCGCACCGATCGCCCTTCCCAACAGTTGCGCAGCCTGAATGGCGAATGG
[124 nt withheld, positions 2434-2557]
C
[91 nt withheld, positions 2559-2649]
A
[49 nt withheld, positions 2651-2699]
CCTTTGACGTTGGAGTCCACGTTCTTT
[37 nt withheld, positions 2727-2763]
ACCCTATCTCGGTCTATTCTTTTGATTTATAAGGGATTTTGCCGATTTCGGCCTATTGGTTAAAAAATGA
GCTGATTTAACAAAAATTTAACGCGAATTTTAACAAAATATTAACGCTTACAATTTCCTGATGCGGTATT
TTCTCCTTACGCATCTGTGCGGTATTTCACACCGCATAGATCGGCAAGTGCACAAACAATACTTAAATAA
ATACTACTCAGTAATAACCTATTTCTTAGCATTTTTGACGAAATTTGCTATTTTGTTAGAGTCTTTTACA
CCATTTGTCTCCACACCTCCGCTTACATCAACACCAATAACGCCATTTAATCTAAGCGCATCACCAACAT
TTTCTGGCGTCAGTCCACCAGCTAACATAAAATGTAAGCTTTCGGGGCTCTCTTGCCTTCCAACCCAGTC
AGAAATCGAGTTCCAATCCAAAAGTTCACCTGTCCCACCTGCTTCTGAATCAAACAAGGGAATAAACGAA
TGAGGTTTCTGTGAAGCTGCACTGAGTAGTATGTTGCAGTCTTTTGGAAATACGAGTCTTTTAATAACTG
GCAAACCGAGGAACTCTTGGTATTCTTGCCACGACTCATCTCCATGCAGTTGGACGATATCAATGCCGTA
ATCATTGACCAGAGCCAAAACATCCTCCTTAGGTTGATTACGAAACACGCCAACCAAGTATTTCGGAGTG
CCTGAACTATTTTTATATGCTTTTACAAGACTTGAAATTTTCCTTGCAATAACCGGGTCAATTGTTCTCT
TTCTATTGGGCACACATATAATACCCAGCAAGTCAGCATCGGAATCTAGAGCACATTCTGCGGCCTCTGT
GCTCTGCAAGCCGCAAACTTTCACCAATGGACCAGAACTACCTGTGAAATTAATAACAGACATACTCCAA
GCTGCCTTTGTGTGCTTAATCACGTATACTCACGTGCTCAATAGTCACCAATGCCCTCCCTCTTGGCCCT
CTCCTTTTCTTTTTTCGACCGAATTAATTCTTAATCGGCAAAAAAAGAAAAGCTCCGGATCAAGATTGTA
CGTAAGGTGACAAGCTATTTTTCAATAAAGAATATCTTCCACTACTGCCATCTGGCGTCATAACTGCAAA
GTACACATATATTACGATGCTGTTCTATTAAATGCTTCCTATATTATATATATAGTAATGTCGTGATCTA
TGGTGCACTCTCAGTACAATCTGCTCTGATGCCGCATAGTTAAGCCAGCCCCGACACCCGCCAACACCCG
CTGACGCGCCCTGACGGGCTTGTCTGCTCCCGGCATCCGCTTACAGACAAGCTGTGACCGTCTCCGGGAG
CTGCATGTGTCAGAGGTTTTCACCGTCATCACCGAAACGCGCGAGACGAAAGGGCCTCGTGATACGCCTA
TTTTTATAGGTTAATGTCATGATAATAATGGTTTCTTAGACGGATCGCTTGCCTGTAACTTACACGCGCC
TCGTATCTTTTAATGATGGAATAATTTGGGAATTTACTCTGTGTTTATTTATTTTTATGTTTTGTATTTG
GATTTTAGAAAGTAAATAAAGAAGGTAGAAGAGTTACGGAATGAAGAAAAAAAAATAAACAAAGGTTTAA
AAAATTTCAACAAAAAGCGTACTTTACATATATATTTATTAGACAAGAAAAGCAGATTAAATAGATATAC
ATTCGATTAACGATAAGTAAAATGTAAAATCACAGGATTTTCGTGTGTGGTCTTCTACACAGACAAGATG
AAACAATTCGGCATTAATACCTGAGAGCAGGAAGAGCAAGATAAAAGGTAGTATTTGTTGGCGATCCCCC
TAGAGTCTTTTACATCTTCGGAAAACAAAAACTATTTTTTCTTTAATTTCTTTTTTTACTTTCTATTTTT
AATTTATATATTTATATTAAAAAATTTAAATTATAATTATTTTTATAGCACGTGATGAAAAGGACCCAGG
TGGCACTTTTCGGGGAAATGTGCGCGGAACCCCTATTTGTTTATTTTTCTAAATACATTCAAATATGTAT
CCGCTCATGAGACAATAACCCTGATAAATGCTTCAATAATATTGAAAAAGGAAGAGTATGAGTATTCAAC
ATTTCCGTGTCGCCCTTATTCCCTTTTTTGCGGCATTTTGCCTTCCTGTTTTTGCTCACCCAGAAACGCT
GGTGAAAGTAAAAGATGCTGAAGATCAGTTGGGTGCACGAGTGGGTTACATCGAACTGGATCTCAACAGC
GGTAAGATCCTTGAGAGTTTTCGCCCCGAAGAACGTTTTCCAATGATGAGCACTTTTAAAGTTCTGCTAT
GTGGCGCGGTATTATCCCGTATTGACGCCGGGCAAGAGCAACTCGGTCGCCGCATACACTATTCTCAGAA
TGACTTGGTTGAGTACTCACCAGTCACAGAAAAGCATCTTACGGATGGCATGACAGTAAGAGAATTATGC
AGTGCTGCCATAACCATGAGTGATAACACTGCGGCCAACTTACTTCTGACAACGATCGGAGGACCGAAGG
AGCTAACCGCTTTTTTGCACAACATGGGGGATCATGTAACTCGCCTTGATCGTTGGGAACCGGAGCTGAA
TGAAGCCATACCAAACGACGAGCGTGACACCACGATGCCTGTAGCAATGGCAACAACGTTGCGCAAACTA
TTAACTGGCGAACTACTTACTCTAGCTTCCCGGCAACAATTAATAGACTGGATGGAGGCGGATAAAGTTG
CAGGACCACTTCTGCGCTCGGCCCTTCCGGCTGGCTGGTTTATTGCTGATAAATCTGGAGCCGGTGAGCG
TGGGTCTCGCGGTATCATTGCAGCACTGGGGCCAGATGGTAAGCCCTCCCGTATCGTAGTTATCTACACG
ACGGGGAGTCAGGCAACTATGGATGAACGAAATAGACAGATCGCTGAGATAGGTGCCTCACTGATTAAGC
ATTGGTAACTGTCAGACCAAGTTTACTCATATATACTTTAGATTGATTTAAAACTTCATTTTTAATTTAA
AAGGATCTAGGTGAAGATCCTTTTTGATAATCTCATGACCAAAATCCCTTAACGTGAGTTTTCGTTCCAC
TGAGCGTCAGACCCCGTAGAAAAGATCAAAGGATCTTCTTGAGATCCTTTTTTTCTGCGCGTAATCTGCT
GCTTGCAAACAAAAAAACCACCGCTACCAGCGGTGGTTTGTTTGCCGGATCAAGAGCTACCAACTCTTTT
TCCGAAGGTAACTGGCTTCAGCAGAGCGCAGATACCAAATACTGTTCTTCTAGTGTAGCCGTAGTTAGGC
CACCACTTCAAGAACTCTGTAGCACCGCCTACATACCTCGCTCTGCTAATCCTGTTACCAGTGGCTGCTG
CCAGTGGCGATAAGTCGTGTCTTACCGGGTTGGACTCAAGACGATAGTTACCGGATAAGGCGCAGCGGTC
GGGCTGAACGGGGGGTTCGTGCACACAGCCCAGCTTGGAGCGAACGACCTACACCGAACTGAGATACCTA
CAGCGTGAGCTATGAGAAAGCGCCACGCTTCCCGAAGGGAGAAAGGCGGACAGGTATCCGGTAAGCGGCA
GGGTCGGAACAGGAGAGCGCACGAGGGAGCTTCCAGGGGGAAACGCCTGGTATCTTTATAGTCCTGTCGG
GTTTCGCCACCTCTGACTTGAGCGTCGATTTTTGTGATGCTCGTCAGGGGGGCGGAGCCTATGGAAAAAC
GCCAGCAACGCGGCCTTTTTACGGTTCCTGGCCTTTTGCTGGCCTTTTGCTCACATGTTCTTTCCTGCGT
TATCCCCTGATTCTGTGGATAACCGTATTACCGCCTTTGAGTGAGCTGATACCGCTCGCCGCAGCCGAAC
GACCGAGCGCAGCGAGTCAGTGAGCGAGGAAGCGGAAGAGCGCCCAATACGCAAACCGCCTC
